>Addgene plasmid #66086 | APq5210 | addgene partial sequence | sequence record 117257 | MoCloR 5'-gccacctgacgtctaagaaacc-3'
GACACATGCAGCTCCCGGAGACGGTCACAGCTTGTCTGTAAGCGGATGCCGGGAGCAGACAAGCCCGTCA
GGGCGCGTCAGCGGGTGTTGGCGGGTGTCGGGGCTGGCTTAACTATGCGGCATCAGAGCAGATTGCACTG
AGAGTGCACCATATGCGGTGTGAAATACCGCACAGATGCGTAAGGAGAAAATACCGCATCAGGCGCCATT
CGCCATTCAGGCTGCGCAACTGTTGGGAAGGGCGATCGGTGCGGGCCTCTTCGCTATTACGCCAGAAATT
TCACAAAAAGCACCGACTCGGTGCCACTTTTTCAAGTTGATAACGGACTAGCCTTATTTTAACTTGCTAT
TTCTAGCTCTAAAACACACAAACAGGGAGTGATTCAAGACATCTCGCAATAGGAGGTGTTTATATAGGGG
CAACACAAGAGGCGGCAGACATCTCGTGAGTTTGACAGAGTAGTATAAAGAGTGTGTGTGAGAGGGTGTA
GGCATTTCATAACATA
