>Addgene plasmid #66086 | APq5210 | addgene partial sequence | sequence record 117258 | M13pUC-Fwd 5'-CCCAGTCACGACGTTGTAAAACG-3'
GTTGTGAGACTTTTTTCTTGGCGGCACAATAAAGTTTCCTCTTTTTGTTGGGTCACTCAACGAACACAAT
ACAAATATTTGAGCGCTCGCATTTTTCTCAACCTTTCGGGTTTAAAGCACTTCAAAATGGAATTGAAGAG
AGATTGTGAAAGTACATCAGACAGAATCACATTTTGATAGCATTCACTTCACTCAGATGCAAACTTTTCA
GTGACTATAAAAAGTCATAAAATAATAACATTAAAAAAGCAAATAAATTAGCGAGAGAATTTTTTGACAA
AAAGAAAGAAGAGTGATAGAGAAGAAGGGAATGCTTGAAAGGATTTTGCATTTATCACTAGTTTAGGCGT
AGTCTGGGACGTCGTATGGGTAGACCTTACGCTTCTTCTTTGGTGGTCCGGATCCTCCGTCTCCTCCGAG
TTGGGAGAGGTCGATACGGGTCTCGTAGAGTCCGGTGATGGATTGGTGGATGAGGGTGGCGTCGAGGACC
TCCTTGGTGGAGGTGTAACGCTTACGGTCGATGGTGGTGTCGAAGTACTTGAAGGCGGCTGGGGCTCCGA
GGTTGGTGAGGGTGAAGAGGTGGATGATGTTCTCGGCTTGCTCACGGATTGGCTTGTCACGGTGCTTGTT
GTAGGCGGAGAGGACCTTGTCGAGGTTGGCGTCGGCGAGGATGACACGCTTGGAGAACTCGGAGATTTGC
TCGATGATCTCGTCGAGGTAGTGCTTGTGTTGCTCGACGAAGAGTTGCTTTTGCTCGTTGTCCTCTGGGG
ATCCCTTGAGCTTCTCGTAGT
