[The description below was written by a language model from this plasmid's Addgene catalogue record.]
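Description:
APq5210 is a Caenorhabditis elegans CRISPR plasmid built on the pDD162 backbone, a worm expression vector that carries both a Cas9 gene and an sgRNA cassette, so a single plasmid supplies both components of the nuclease. It is propagated in E. coli under ampicillin selection. The record lists the copy number as unknown and does not give the replication origin. No feature table is provided, so the promoter driving Cas9 and other backbone elements are not documented here.

The construct-specific payload is a guide RNA, listed as "sgRNA for APa4-2", which is expressed from a U6 promoter. U6 is an RNA polymerase III promoter commonly used to produce short, defined, uncapped transcripts such as guide RNAs. The guide directs Cas9 to cut the K08F4.2 locus in the middle of its open reading frame. The associated work concerns scalable genome editing in C. elegans using linear DNA repair templates with short homology to Cas9 cut sites. The plasmid therefore serves to introduce a targeted double-strand break at an internal position of K08F4.2, for example to allow insertion or modification there by homology-directed repair.

The depositor notes that the guide was introduced by a PCR-based step. Each positive clone was sequence-verified only across the sgRNA insertion, not across the whole plasmid, so PCR-induced mutations elsewhere in the backbone, including within Cas9, cannot be excluded. For that reason several independent clones carrying the same sgRNA were deposited, and the depositor recommends using a mixture of them.
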