Addgene plasmid #66086: APq5210
Purpose: co-expression of Cas9 and a sgRNA targeting K08F4.2 in the middle of the ORF
Depositing lab: Geraldine Seydoux. Depositing organization: Johns Hopkins University and School of Medicine. Publication: Scalable and versatile genome editing using linear DNAs with microhomology to Cas9 Sites in Caenorhabditis elegans. Paix A, Wang Y, Smith HE, Lee CY, Calidas D, Lu T, Smith J, Schmidt H, Krause MW, Seydoux G. Genetics. 2014 Dec;198(4):1347-56. doi: 10.1534/genetics.114.170423. Epub 2014 Sep 23. PubMed 25249454.
Backbone
  Vector backbone: pDD162
  Backbone manufacturer: Goldstein lab Plasmid 47549
  Vector type: Worm Expression, CRISPR
Growth in bacteria
  Bacterial resistance: Ampicillin, 100 μg/mL
  Growth temperature: 37°C
  Growth strain: DH5alpha
  Copy number: Unknown
Gene/Insert
  Gene/Insert name: sgRNA for APa4-2
  gRNA/shRNA sequence: aatcactccctgtttgtgt
  Promoter: U6
  Cloning method: Unknown
  Sequencing primers: 5′ tatgaaatgcctacaccctctc
Terms and licenses: Academic/Nonprofit Terms; Industry Terms: Not Available to Industry
Depositor comments: From the depositor: Each positive clones had been sequenced for correct insertion of the sgRNA . However the PCR could have created some mutation in the plasmid backbone (containing also the Cas9 gene) and we didnt sequenced the full plasmid, therefore we recommend to use a mix of several positive clones. It is why we provide several clones containing the same sgRNA insert.
How to cite: APq5210 was a gift from Geraldine Seydoux (Addgene plasmid # 66086 ; http://n2t.net/addgene:66086 ; RRID:Addgene_66086)
